>Addgene plasmid | pSpCas9_BB_2A-GFP_MAPRE3-gRNA#1 Sequencing Result | analyzer sequence | sequence record 209386
GGGCGGGGCGAGGCGGAGAGGTGCGGCGGCAGCCAATCAGAGCGGCGCGCTCCGAAAGTTTCCTTTTATG
GCGAGGCGGCGGCGGCGGCGGCCCTATAAAAAGCGAAGCGCGCGGCGGGCGGGAGTCGCTGCGCGCTGCC
TTCGCCCCGTGCCCCGCTCCGCCGCCGCCTCGCGCCGCCCGCCCCGGCTCTGACTGACCGCGTTACTCCC
ACAGGTGAGCGGGCGGGACGGCCCTTCTCCTCCGGGCTGTAATTAGCTGAGCAAGAGGTAAGGGTTTAAG
GGATGGTTGGTTGGTGGGGTATTAATGTTTAATTACCTGGAGCACCTGCCTGAAATCACTTTTTTTCAGG
TTGGACCGGTGCCACCATGGACTATAAGGACCACGACGGAGACTACAAGGATCATGATATTGATTACAAA
GACGATGACGATAAGATGGCCCCAAAGAAGAAGCGGAAGGTCGGTATCCACGGAGTCCCAGCAGCCGACA
AGAAGTACAGCATCGGCCTGGACATCGGCACCAACTCTGTGGGCTGGGCCGTGATCACCGACGAGTACAA
GGTGCCCAGCAAGAAATTCAAGGTGCTGGGCAACACCGACCGGCACAGCATCAAGAAGAACCTGATCGGA
GCCCTGCTGTTCGACAGCGGCGAAACAGCCGAGGCCACCCGGCTGAAGAGAACCGCCAGAAGAAGATACA
CCAGACGGAAGAACCGGATCTGCTATCTGCAAGAGATCTTCAGCAACGAGATGGCCAAGGTGGACGACAG
CTTCTTCCACAGACTGGAAGAGTCCTTCCTGGTGGAAGAGGATAAGAAGCACGAGCGGCACCCCATCTTC
GGCAACATCGTGGACGAGGTGGCCTACCACGAGAAGTACCCCACCATCTACCACCTGAGAAAGAAACTGG
TGGACAGCACCGACAAGGCCGACCTGCGGCTGATCTATCTGGCCCTGGCCCACATGATCAAGTTCCGGGG
CCACTTCCTGATCGAGGGCGACCTGAACCCCGACAACAGCGACGTGGACAAGCTGTTCATCCAGCTGGTG
CAGACCTACAACCAGCTGTTCGAGGAAAACCCCATCAACGCCAGCGGCGTGGACGCCAAGGCCATCCTGT
CTGCCAGACTGAGCAAGAGCAGACGGCTGGAAAATCTGATCGCCCAGCTGCCCGGCGAGAAGAAGAATGG
CCTGTTCGGAAACCTGATTGCCCTGAGCCTGGGCCTGACCCCCAACTTCAAGAGCAACTTCGACCTGGCC
GAGGATGCCAAACTGCAGCTGAGCAAGGACACCTACGACGACGACCTGGACAACCTGCTGGCCCAGATCG
GCGACCAGTACGCCGACCTGTTTCTGGCCGCCAAGAACCTGTCCGACGCCATCCTGCTGAGCGACATCCT
GAGAGTGAACACCGAGATCACCAAGGCCCCCCTGAGCGCCTCTATGATCAAGAGATACGACGAGCACCAC
CAGGACCTGACCCTGCTGAAAGCTCTCGTGCGGCAGCAGCTGCCTGAGAAGTACAAAGAGATTTTCTTCG
ACCAGAGCAAGAACGGCTACGCCGGCTACATTGACGGCGGAGCCAGCCAGGAAGAGTTCTACAAGTTCAT
CAAGCCCATCCTGGAAAAGATGGACGGCACCGAGGAACTGCTCGTGAAGCTGAACAGAGAGGACCTGCTG
CGGAAGCAGCGGACCTTCGACAACGGCAGCATCCCCCACCAGATCCACCTGGGAGAGCTGCACGCCATTC
TGCGGCGGCAGGAAGATTTTTACCCATTCCTGAAGGACAACCGGGAAAAGATCGAGAAGATCCTGACCTT
CCGCATCCCCTACTACGTGGGCCCTCTGGCCAGGGGAAACAGCAGATTCGCCTGGATGACCAGAAAGAGC
GAGGAAACCATCACCCCCTGGAACTTCGAGGAAGTGGTGGACAAGGGCGCTTCCGCCCAGAGCTTCATCG
AGCGGATGACCAACTTCGATAAGAACCTGCCCAACGAGAAGGTGCTGCCCAAGCACAGCCTGCTGTACGA
GTACTTCACCGTGTATAACGAGCTGACCAAAGTGAAATACGTGACCGAGGGAATGAGAAAGCCCGCCTTC
CTGAGCGGCGAGCAGAAAAAGGCCATCGTGGACCTGCTGTTCAAGACCAACCGGAAAGTGACCGTGAAGC
AGCTGAAAGAGGACTACTTCAAGAAAATCGAGTGCTTCGACTCCGTGGAAATCTCCGGCGTGGAAGATCG
GTTCAACGCCTCCCTGGGCACATACCACGATCTGCTGAAAATTATCAAGGACAAGGACTTCCTGGACAAT
GAGGAAAACGAGGACATTCTGGAAGATATCGTGCTGACCCTGACACTGTTTGAGGACAGAGAGATGATCG
AGGAACGGCTGAAAACCTATGCCCACCTGTTCGACGACAAAGTGATGAAGCAGCTGAAGCGGCGGAGATA
CACCGGCTGGGGCAGGCTGAGCCGGAAGCTGATCAACGGCATCCGGGACAAGCAGTCCGGCAAGACAATC
CTGGATTTCCTGAAGTCCGACGGCTTCGCCAACAGAAACTTCATGCAGCTGATCCACGACGACAGCCTGA
CCTTTAAAGAGGACATCCAGAAAGCCCAGGTGTCCGGCCAGGGCGATAGCCTGCACGAGCACATTGCCAA
TCTGGCCGGCAGCCCCGCCATTAAGAAGGGCATCCTGCAGACAGTGAAGGTGGTGGACGAGCTCGTGAAA
GTGATGGGCCGGCACAAGCCCGAGAACATCGTGATCGAAATGGCCAGAGAGAACCAGACCACCCAGAAGG
GACAGAAGAACAGCCGCGAGAGAATGAAGCGGATCGAAGAGGGCATCAAAGAGCTGGGCAGCCAGATCCT
GAAAGAACACCCCGTGGAAAACACCCAGCTGCAGAACGAGAAGCTGTACCTGTACTACCTGCAGAATGGG
CGGGATATGTACGTGGACCAGGAACTGGACATCAACCGGCTGTCCGACTACGATGTGGACCATATCGTGC
CTCAGAGCTTTCTGAAGGACGACTCCATCGACAACAAGGTGCTGACCAGAAGCGACAAGAACCGGGGCAA
GAGCGACAACGTGCCCTCCGAAGAGGTCGTGAAGAAGATGAAGAACTACTGGCGGCAGCTGCTGAACGCC
AAGCTGATTACCCAGAGAAAGTTCGACAATCTGACCAAGGCCGAGAGAGGCGGCCTGAGCGAACTGGATA
AGGCCGGCTTCATCAAGAGACAGCTGGTGGAAACCCGGCAGATCACAAAGCACGTGGCACAGATCCTGGA
CTCCCGGATGAACACTAAGTACGACGAGAATGACAAGCTGATCCGGGAAGTGAAAGTGATCACCCTGAAG
TCCAAGCTGGTGTCCGATTTCCGGAAGGATTTCCAGTTTTACAAAGTGCGCGAGATCAACAACTACCACC
ACGCCCACGACGCCTACCTGAACGCCGTCGTGGGAACCGCCCTGATCAAAAAGTACCCTAAGCTGGAAAG
CGAGTTCGTGTACGGCGACTACAAGGTGTACGACGTGCGGAAGATGATCGCCAAGAGCGAGCAGGAAATC
GGCAAGGCTACCGCCAAGTACTTCTTCTACAGCAACATCATGAACTTTTTCAAGACCGAGATTACCCTGG
CCAACGGCGAGATCCGGAAGCGGCCTCTGATCGAGACAAACGGCGAAACCGGGGAGATCGTGTGGGATAA
GGGCCGGGATTTTGCCACCGTGCGGAAAGTGCTGAGCATGCCCCAAGTGAATATCGTGAAAAAGACCGAG
GTGCAGACAGGCGGCTTCAGCAAAGAGTCTATCCTGCCCAAGAGGAACAGCGATAAGCTGATCGCCAGAA
AGAAGGACTGGGACCCTAAGAAGTACGGCGGCTTCGACAGCCCCACCGTGGCCTATTCTGTGCTGGTGGT
GGCCAAAGTGGAAAAGGGCAAGTCCAAGAAACTGAAGAGTGTGAAAGAGCTGCTGGGGATCACCATCATG
GAAAGAAGCAGCTTCGAGAAGAATCCCATCGACTTTCTGGAAGCCAAGGGCTACAAAGAAGTGAAAAAGG
ACCTGATCATCAAGCTGCCTAAGTACTCCCTGTTCGAGCTGGAAAACGGCCGGAAGAGAATGCTGGCCTC
TGCCGGCGAACTGCAGAAGGGAAACGAACTGGCCCTGCCCTCCAAATATGTGAACTTCCTGTACCTGGCC
AGCCACTATGAGAAGCTGAAGGGCTCCCCCGAGGATAATGAGCAGAAACAGCTGTTTGTGGAACAGCACA
AGCACTACCTGGACGAGATCATCGAGCAGATCAGCGAGTTCTCCAAGAGAGTGATCCTGGCCGACGCTAA
TCTGGACAAAGTGCTGTCCGCCTACAACAAGCACCGGGATAAGCCCATCAGAGAGCAGGCCGAGAATATC
ATCCACCTGTTTACCCTGACCAATCTGGGAGCCCCTGCCGCCTTCAAGTACTTTGACACCACCATCGACC
GGAAGAGGTACACCAGCACCAAAGAGGTGCTGGACGCCACCCTGATCCACCAGAGCATCACCGGCCTGTA
CGAGACACGGATCGACCTGTCTCAGCTGGGAGGCGACAAAAGGCCGGCGGCCACGAAAAAGGCCGGCCAG
GCAAAAAAGAAAAAGGAATTCGGCAGTGGAGAGGGCAGAGGAAGTCTGCTAACATGCGGTGACGTCGAGG
AGAATCCTGGCCCAGTGAGCAAGGGCGAGGAGCTGTTCACCGGGGTGGTGCCCATCCTGGTCGAGCTGGA
CGGCGACGTAAACGGCCACAAGTTCAGCGTGTCCGGCGAGGGCGAGGGCGATGCCACCTACGGCAAGCTG
ACCCTGAAGTTCATCTGCACCACCGGCAAGCTGCCCGTGCCCTGGCCCACCCTCGTGACCACCCTGACCT
ACGGCGTGCAGTGCTTCAGCCGCTACCCCGACCACATGAAGCAGCACGACTTCTTCAAGTCCGCCATGCC
CGAAGGCTACGTCCAGGAGCGCACCATCTTCTTCAAGGACGACGGCAACTACAAGACCCGCGCCGAGGTG
AAGTTCGAGGGCGACACCCTGGTGAACCGCATCGAGCTGAAGGGCATCGACTTCAAGGAGGACGGCAACA
TCCTGGGGCACAAGCTGGAGTACAACTACAACAGCCACAACGTCTATATCATGGCCGACAAGCAGAAGAA
CGGCATCAAGGTGAACTTCAAGATCCGCCACAACATCGAGGACGGCAGCGTGCAGCTCGCCGACCACTAC
CAGCAGAACACCCCCATCGGCGACGGCCCCGTGCTGCTGCCCGACAACCACTACCTGAGCACCCAGTCCG
CCCTGAGCAAAGACCCCAACGAGAAGCGCGATCACATGGTCCTGCTGGAGTTCGTGACCGCCGCCGGGAT
CACTCTCGGCATGGACGAGCTGTACAAGGAATTCTAACTAGAGCTCGCTGATCAGCCTCGACTGTGCCTT
CTAGTTGCCAGCCATCTGTTGTTTGCCCCTCCCCCGTGCCTTCCTTGACCCTGGAAGGTGCCACTCCCAC
TGTCCTTTCCTAATAAAATGAGGAAATTGCATCGCATTGTCTGAGTAGGTGTCATTCTATTCTGGGGGGT
GGGGTGGGGCAGGACAGCAAGGGGGAGGATTGGGAAGAGAATAGCAGGCATGCTGGGGAGCGGCCGCAGG
AACCCCTAGTGATGGAGTTGGCCACTCCCTCTCTGCGCGCTCGCTCGCTCACTGAGGCCGGGCGACCAAA
GGTCGCCCGACGCCCGGGCTTTGCCCGGGCGGCCTCAGTGAGCGAGCGAGCGCGCAGCTGCCTGCAGGGG
CGCCTGATGCGGTATTTTCTCCTTACGCATCTGTGCGGTATTTCACACCGCATA
[95 nt withheld, positions 5865-5959]
T
[46 nt withheld, positions 5961-6006]
C
[141 nt withheld, positions 6008-6148]
CCTTTGACGTTGGAGTCCACGTTCTTT
[37 nt withheld, positions 6176-6212]
ACTCTATCTCGGGCTATTCTTTTGATTTATAAGGGATTTTGCCGATTTCGGTCTATTGGTTAAAAAATGA
GCTGATTTAACAAAAATTTAACGCGAATTTTAACAAAATATTAACGTTTACAATTTTATGGTGCACTCTC
AGTACAATCTGCTCTGATGCCGCATAGTTAAGCCAGCCCCGACACCCGCCAACACCCGCTGACGCGCCCT
GACGGGCTTGTCTGCTCCCGGCATCCGCTTACAGACAAGCTGTGACCGTCTCCGGGAGCTGCATGTGTCA
GAGGTTTTCACCGTCATCACCGAAACGCGCGAGACGAAAGGGCCTCGTGATACGCCTATTTTTATAGGTT
AATGTCATGATAATAATGGTTTCTTAGACGTCAGGTGGCACTTTTCGGGGAAATGTGCGCGGAACCCCTA
TTTGTTTATTTTTCTAAATACATTCAAATATGTATCCGCTCATGAGACAATAACCCTGATAAATGCTTCA
ATAATATTGAAAAAGGAAGAGTATGAGTATTCAACATTTCCGTGTCGCCCTTATTCCCTTTTTTGCGGCA
TTTTGCCTTCCTGTTTTTGCTCACCCAGAAACGCTGGTGAAAGTAAAAGATGCTGAAGATCAGTTGGGTG
CACGAGTGGGTTACATCGAACTGGATCTCAACAGCGGTAAGATCCTTGAGAGTTTTCGCCCCGAAGAACG
TTTTCCAATGATGAGCACTTTTAAAGTTCTGCTATGTGGCGCGGTATTATCCCGTATTGACGCCGGGCAA
GAGCAACTCGGTCGCCGCATACACTATTCTCAGAATGACTTGGTTGAGTACTCACCAGTCACAGAAAAGC
ATCTTACGGATGGCATGACAGTAAGAGAATTATGCAGTGCTGCCATAACCATGAGTGATAACACTGCGGC
CAACTTACTTCTGACAACGATCGGAGGACCGAAGGAGCTAACCGCTTTTTTGCACAACATGGGGGATCAT
GTAACTCGCCTTGATCGTTGGGAACCGGAGCTGAATGAAGCCATACCAAACGACGAGCGTGACACCACGA
TGCCTGTAGCAATGGCAACAACGTTGCGCAAACTATTAACTGGCGAACTACTTACTCTAGCTTCCCGGCA
ACAATTAATAGACTGGATGGAGGCGGATAAAGTTGCAGGACCACTTCTGCGCTCGGCCCTTCCGGCTGGC
TGGTTTATTGCTGATAAATCTGGAGCCGGTGAGCGTGGAAGCCGCGGTATCATTGCAGCACTGGGGCCAG
ATGGTAAGCCCTCCCGTATCGTAGTTATCTACACGACGGGGAGTCAGGCAACTATGGATGAACGAAATAG
ACAGATCGCTGAGATAGGTGCCTCACTGATTAAGCATTGGTAACTGTCAGACCAAGTTTACTCATATATA
CTTTAGATTGATTTAAAACTTCATTTTTAATTTAAAAGGATCTAGGTGAAGATCCTTTTTGATAATCTCA
TGACCAAAATCCCTTAACGTGAGTTTTCGTTCCACTGAGCGTCAGACCCCGTAGAAAAGATCAAAGGATC
TTCTTGAGATCCTTTTTTTCTGCGCGTAATCTGCTGCTTGCAAACAAAAAAACCACCGCTACCAGCGGTG
GTTTGTTTGCCGGATCAAGAGCTACCAACTCTTTTTCCGAAGGTAACTGGCTTCAGCAGAGCGCAGATAC
CAAATACTGTTCTTCTAGTGTAGCCGTAGTTAGGCCACCACTTCAAGAACTCTGTAGCACCGCCTACATA
CCTCGCTCTGCTAATCCTGTTACCAGTGGCTGCTGCCAGTGGCGATAAGTCGTGTCTTACCGGGTTGGAC
TCAAGACGATAGTTACCGGATAAGGCGCAGCGGTCGGGCTGAACGGGGGGTTCGTGCACACAGCCCAGCT
TGGAGCGAACGACCTACACCGAACTGAGATACCTACAGCGTGAGCTATGAGAAAGCGCCACGCTTCCCGA
AGGGAGAAAGGCGGACAGGTATCCGGTAAGCGGCAGGGTCGGAACAGGAGAGCGCACGAGGGAGCTTCCA
GGGGGAAACGCCTGGTATCTTTATAGTCCTGTCGGGTTTCGCCACCTCTGACTTGAGCGTCGATTTTTGT
GATGCTCGTCAGGGGGGCGGAGCCTATGGAAAAACGCCAGCAACGCGGCCTTTTTACGGTTCCTGGCCTT
TTGCTGGCCTTTTGCTCACATGTGAGGGCCTATTTCCCATGATTCCTTCATATTTGCATATACGATACAA
GGCTGTTAGAGAGATAATTGGAATTAATTTGACTGTAAACACAAAGATATTAGTACAAAATACGTGACGT
AGAAAGTAATAATTTCTTGGGTAGTTTGCAGTTTTAAAATTATGTTTTAAAATGGACTATCATATGCTTA
CCGTAACTTGAAAGTATTTCGATTTCTTGGCTTTATATATCTTGTGGAAAGGACGAAACACCGGTCGCCA
TGATATGCTTGCAGTTTTAGAGCTAGAAATAGCAAGTTAAAATAAGGCTAGTCCGTTATCAACTTGAAAA
AGTGGCACCGAGTCGGTGCTTTTTTGTTTTAGAGCTAGAAATAGCAAGTTAAAATAAGGCTAGTCCGTTT
TTAGCGCGTGCGCCAATTCTGCAGACAAATGGCTCTAGAGGTACCCGTTACATAACTTACGGTAAATGGC
CCGCCTGGCTGACCGCCCAACGACCCCCGCCCATTGACGTCAATAGTAACGCCAATAGGGACTTTCCATT
GACGTCAATGGGTGGAGTATTTACGGTAAACTGCCCACTTGGCAGTACATCAAGTGTATCATATGCCAAG
TACGCCCCCTATTGACGTCAATGACGGTAAATGGCCCGCCTGGCATTGTGCCCAGTACATGACCTTATGG
GACTTTCCTACTTGGCAGTACATCTACGTATTAGTCATCGCTATTACCATGGTCGAGGTGAGCCCCACGT
TCTGCTTCACTCTCCCCATCTCCCCCCCCTCCCCACCCCCAATTTTGTATTTATTTATTTTTTAATTATT
TTGTGCAGCGATGGGGGCGGGGG
Features (pLannotate 1.2.2; 20 found; start..end, strand, type, name):
      1..121     +  promoter       chicken β-actin promoter (fragment): contains a 21-bp deletion relative to the standard chicken β-actin promoter
    122..349     +  intron         hybrid intron: hybrid between chicken β-actin (CBA) and minute virus of mice (MMV) introns (Gray et al., 2011)
    487..2088    +  CDS            Cas9(N): N-terminal portion of Streptococcus pyogenes Cas9 (Zetsche et al., 2015)
   2089..4587    +  CDS            Cas9(C): C-terminal portion of Streptococcus pyogenes Cas9 (Zetsche et al., 2015)
   4588..4635    +  CDS            nucleoplasmin NLS: bipartite nuclear localization signal from nucleoplasmin
   4705..5418    +  CDS            EGFP: EGFP is a basic (constitutively fluorescent) green fluorescent protein published in 1996, derived from Aequorea victoria. It is reported to be a rapidly-maturing weak dimer with moderate acid sensitivity.
   5452..5563    +  polyA_signal   bGH poly(A) signal: bovine growth hormone polyadenylation signal
   5668..5808    +  repeat_region  AAV2 ITR: inverted terminal repeat of adeno-associated virus serotype 2 inverted
   5813..5864    -  misc_feature   bom (fragment): basis of mobility region from pBR322
   5883..6338    +  rep_origin     f1 ori (sequence partly withheld): f1 bacteriophage origin of replication; arrow indicates direction of (+) strand synthesis
   6339..6388    -  misc_feature   bom (fragment): basis of mobility region from pBR322
   6490..6525    -  CDS            rop (fragment): Rop protein, which maintains plasmids at low copy number; rop
   6620..6724    +  promoter       AmpR promoter: bla
   6725..7585    +  CDS            AmpR: β-lactamase; bla; confers resistance to ampicillin, carbenicillin, and related antibiotics
   7756..8344    +  rep_origin     ori: high-copy-number ColE1/pMB1/pBR322/pUC origin of replication
   8406..8646    +  promoter       U6 promoter: RNA polymerase III promoter for human U6 snRNA
   8676..8751    +  misc_RNA       gRNA scaffold: guide RNA scaffold for the Streptococcus pyogenes CRISPR/Cas9 system
   8758..8801    +  misc_RNA       gRNA scaffold (fragment): guide RNA scaffold for the Streptococcus pyogenes CRISPR/Cas9 system
   8848..9133    +  enhancer       CMV enhancer: human cytomegalovirus immediate early enhancer; contains an 18-bp deletion relative to the standard CMV enhancer
   9135..8       +  promoter       chicken β-actin promoter (fragment) (across the origin): contains a 21-bp deletion relative to the standard chicken β-actin promoter
